>Addgene plasmid #74243 | pcDNA5-FRT/TO-Flag-RNF169 | depositor full sequence | sequence record 436411 | pcDNA5-FRT/TO-Flag-RNF169 sequence 7269 bps
TTGAGATCCTTTTTTTCTGCGCGTAATCTGCTGCTTGCAAACAAAAAAACCACCGCTACCAGCGGTGGTT
TGTTTGCCGGATCAAGAGCTACCAACTCTTTTTCCGAAGGTAACTGGCTTCAGCAGAGCGCAGATACCAA
ATACTGTTCTTCTAGTGTAGCCGTAGTTAGGCCACCACTTCAAGAACTCTGTAGCACCGCCTACATACCT
CGCTCTGCTAATCCTGTTACCAGTGGCTGCTGCCAGTGGCGATAAGTCGTGTCTTACCGGGTTGGACTCA
AGACGATAGTTACCGGATAAGGCGCAGCGGTCGGGCTGAACGGGGGGTTCGTGCACACAGCCCAGCTTGG
AGCGAACGACCTACACCGAACTGAGATACCTACAGCGTGAGCTATGAGAAAGCGCCACGCTTCCCGAAGG
GAGAAAGGCGGACAGGTATCCGGTAAGCGGCAGGGTCGGAACAGGAGAGCGCACGAGGGAGCTTCCAGGG
GGAAACGCCTGGTATCTTTATAGTCCTGTCGGGTTTCGCCACCTCTGACTTGAGCGTCGATTTTTGTGAT
GCTCGTCAGGGGGGCGGAGCCTATGGAAAAACGCCAGCAACGCGGCCTTTTTACGGTTCCTGGCCTTTTG
CTGGCCTTTTGCTCACATGTTCTTTCCTGCGTTATCCCCTGATTCTGTGGATAACCGTATTACCGCCTTT
GAGTGAGCTGATACCGCTCGCCGCAGCCGAACGACCGAGCGCAGCGAGTCAGTGAGCGAGGAAGCGGAAG
AGCGCCCAATACGCAAACCGCCTCTCCCCGCGCGTTGGCCGATTCATTAATGCAGCTGGCACGACAGGTT
TCCCGACTGGAAAGCGGGCAGTGAGCGCAACGCAATTAATGTGAGTTAGCTCACTCATTAGGCACCCCAG
GCTTTACACTTTATGCTTCCGGCTCGTATGTTGTGTGGAATTGTGAGCGGATAACAATTTCACACAGGAA
ACAGCTATGACCATGATTACGCCAAGCTCTAGCTAGAGGTCGACGGTATACAGACATGATAAGATACATT
GATGAGTTTGGACAAACCACAACTAGAATGCAGTGAAAAAAATGCTTTATTTGTGAAATTTGTGATGCTA
TTGCTTTATTTGTAACCATTATAAGCTGCAATAAACAAGTTGGGGTGGGCGAAGAACTCCAGCATGAGAT
CCCCGCGCTGGAGGATCATCCAGCCGGCGTCCCGGAAAACGATTCCGAAGCCCAACCTTTCATAGAAGGC
GGCGGTGGAATCGAAATCTCGTAGTACGTGCTATTCCTTTGCCCTCGGACGAGTGCTGGGGCGTCGGTTT
CCACTATCGGCGAGTACTTCTACACAGCCATCGGTCCAGACGGCCGCGCTTCTGCGGGCGATTTGTGTAC
GCCCGACAGTCCCGGCTCCGGATCGGACGATTGCGTCGCATCGACCCTGCGCCCAAGCTGCATCATCGAA
ATTGCCGTCAACCAAGCTCTGATAGAGTTGGTCAAGACCAATGCGGAGCATATACGCCCGGAGCCGCGGC
GATCCTGCAAGCTCCGGATGCCTCCGCTCGAAGTAGCGCGTCTGCTGCTCCATACAAGCCAACCACGGCC
TCCAGAAGAAGATGTTGGCGACCTCGTATTGGGAATCCCCGAACATCGCCTCGCTCCAGTCAATGACCGC
TGTTATGCGGCCATTGTCCGTCAGGACATTGTTGGAGCCGAAATCCGCGTGCACGAGGTGCCGGACTTCG
GGGCAGTCCTCGGCCCAAAGCATCAGCTCATCGAGAGCCTGCGCGACGGACGCACTGACGGTGTCGTCCA
TCACAGTTTGCCAGTGATACACATGGGGATCAGCAATCGCGCATATGAAATCACGCCATGTAGTGTATTG
ACCGATTCCTTGCGGTCCGAATGGGCCGAACCCGCTCGTCTGGCTAAGATCGGCCGCAGCGATCGCATCC
ATGGCCTCCGCGACCGGCTGCAGAACAGCGGGCAGTTCGGTTTCAGGCAGGTCTTGCAACGTGACACCCT
GTGCACGGCGGGAGATGCAATAGGTCAGGCTCTCGCTGAACTCCCCAATGTCAAGCACTTCCGGAATCGG
GAGCGCGGCCGATGCAAAGTGCCGATAAACATAACGATCTTTGTAGAAACCATCGGCGCAGCTATTTACC
CGCAGGACATATCCACGCCCTCCTACATCGAAGCTGAAAGCACGAGATTCTTCGCCCTCCGAGAGCTGCA
TCAGGTCGGAGACGCTGTCGAACTTTTCGATCAGAAACTTCTCGACAGACGTCGCGGTGAGTTCAGGCTT
TTTGGCCAAGGAAGTTCCTATACTTTCTAGAGAATAGGAACTTCGGAATAGGAACTTCTAGGTACGTGAA
CCATCACCCT
[91 nt withheld, positions 2391-2481]
G
[124 nt withheld, positions 2483-2606]
GGGGATACCCCCTAGAGCCCCAGCTGGTTCTTTCCGCCTCAGAAGCCATAGAGCCCACCGCATCCCCAGC
ATGCCTGCTATTGTCTTCCCAATCCTCCCCCTTGCTGTCCTGCCCCACCCCACCCCCCAGAATAGAATGA
CACCTACTCAGACAATGCGATGCAATTTCCTCATTTTATTAGGAAAGGACAGTGGGAGTGGCACCTTCCA
GGGTCAAGGAAGGCACGGGGGAGGGGCAAACAACAGATGGCTGGCAACTAGAAGGCACAGTCGAGGCTGA
TCAGCGGGTTTAAACGGGCCCTCTAGACTCGAGCGGCCGCTCACTTGGCCCCGGCCATGTTGCTGGACCG
TAGGAGATACTGATCCACACTTCCTTTTCGCCGGCTCACAGTCCGCCTCTCATTGTCGAACATGCGCTGC
AACTGCAGAGCCAACTGTCGGTCTTCTTCCTCTTGCTGAAGCTTCTGCTCCATCTCTCGCAGGACTGGGT
CTGTTGGGGCCAGACCCACCTCCCCACTGGTTTGTCGCAGTTTTTTAAGGGAGCCATTTTGTTCTAAGTG
CTTGGTCTTGCAGTGTCTTTTCCGGCCTCGACGCAAAGAAGGAAGTGGCTCTTCACTTAGGCTCTCAACT
AGAACACCATTAGTCAGATCAAAATGATTTAATGTCTTCAATTGTTGCTTTGTTTTGAGGACTCCACCCA
AAACACTGTTTTGGGGTAGCACTGAATTAACTGTGGTGATTTTCATGGCTCTGCTTATACAGGTTTTGTC
TAACTTGGCATCTGGAGTTGACCCTAACCCCTCAAACTGCTCCCTCTCCAAAGAAGTCCCACTGCCTCCC
CCTTTGAGTTCTGAGGAACAGCAGGTTTCCAGTGGGATCTCAGTGCTACTTTTATTATCACTGTCCTGTT
CTGCTTTTGTTTGGCTAACAGAGGGGAAATGATCAGGATCAGCAGAGGTGGGTCCAGTATACTCAGAGAG
GACCTGCCCACCAGATAATCTTGTATTTACAGCCACAAGTGGCTTCTCCTTGCTAGAATGGATACCTTCA
GAGCCTAGTAACTCTTCCCCCATTTCAGGAGCCAGAGAGGTAAGAGTGGCTTTTGAAAGGGTCTTTTTGA
TCTGCCGCTCCTGAAAGATCTGTTCCCACTTTTTGAGGATCCGTGGACTGGCCTCATAAGAAGTCTGCTT
TTGCAGGCTTCTGTTTAGGTTGCGTGGAGTTGATTTGATGATGAGAGGACTTAGCACACGGCCATCAGGG
AGTCTCTTGGGAGGAGTACATGGTGAGCAGACAATGGGCTTGAAATGGTTTAGTTCTTCGGAGATGCTGT
CATTGCTCTCAGGGCTGACAGAACGCTCTGGCTTATGCAGGGAAGCCAAGGATGAAAGGGAGCTGAAGGG
TAGACGCTTTTCGATGGTTAAGTCAGGGGCCGAGACGCAGCGGTTGTTTTGAGTTGACAAGAGGACACCA
ATGATGGGGTTGGAGGCTGGAGTCATAGTTGTGACCTTGGCTTTGTTGCCTGGAACTGCTCTGACTCTGC
TCTTCGCTCTTTCCTGGGCTGTGTCACTACAGCTCTGACTCCTTTCCACCTTGGAGTTTAGCTTCCCTGC
CAGGAAAGCTAAGGAGTAGGAGTTGTTCTTGGAAACAAATGCCGAGCGATGTGTCTGTGTCATCTGGCCT
CGAGAAGGTTCTTCATTCTCTGAATCTGAGAGACGTGCAGGACAACGTTCCAGATTTGTTTTCAGTACTA
ATGGTTCATCTCTTTTTTTCTGTTCATCCATTTTCCTTTTCCCTGTTTCTGTATCCTCTGGTAACAGCTT
GTGGATTTGATCTTCAGAGGGTTTTTCCTCTTGTAACTTTTCTTCTCTCAGCTTTCTCAAGCTTTCATAT
TCCTCACGAAGTTCCCCAGGCTTGCTTAATTTGATTGGTGCTCTGAATATAAAGTCTGGCTCCGCAGGCG
CGGCACGCGGCTCCTGCTCTGGCCTGGGCCCCGCGGCAGCCGCGCCCCCGTCCCGGCGCGGGCGGCAGCG
CTCGGGTTGGCTGCGGCGGGCGCACTCGCCCAGCACCTCTGAGTCGGCCTGGCCGTCGTCGCGGGCCCGA
CGGCGGGCCCAGCCTGGGCCGCGGGCGCGGCAGCGAGGGCAACCCGGGCCCGCCGCGTCGGCGGCGCGTT
GGGCGCAGCCTCGGCAAAGCGAGTGGCCGCACGGCAGGGCCGCTGCTTCTCCGGGGGGCTCCAGGCACCC
GGCGCAGCCCGATTCCTCCGGCCGCGGCGGCAGCGGCGGCTGCAGCAACGGCGGCGACAACACCAACAGC
GAAGGTCCAGAAGCCGGGCCTGGGGCCCCAGTCTTAGCTGCCGCCGTCTCGTCACAGCGGCCCCGCCGGC
CCCGCCGACTCAGAGCGGCTGCTGCCGCCGCGGAAGAGGCCCGAGTACTCGGACCTGCAGCCGCCATTTT
AATTAATGGCGCGCCGTTTAAACTGGCGGCTTTATCGTCATCGTCTTTGTAGTCCATGGTACCAAGCTTA
AGTTTAAACGCTAGAGTCCGGAGGCTGGATCGGTCCCGGTGTCTTCTATGGAGGTCAAAACAGCGTGGAT
GGCGTCTCCAGGCGATCTGACGGTTCACTAAACGAGCTCGTCGACGATCTCTATCACTGATAGGGAGATC
TCTATCACTGATAGGGAGAGCTCTGCTTATATAGACCTCCCACCGTACACGCCTACCGCCCATTTGCGTC
AATGGGGCGGAGTTGTTACGACATTTTGGAAAGTCCCGTTGATTTTGGTGCCAAAACAAACTCCCATTGA
CGTCAATGGGGTGGAGACTTGGAAATCCCCGTGAGTCAAACCGCTATCCACGCCCATTGATGTACTGCCA
AAACCGCATCACCATGGTAATAGCGATGACTAATACGTAGATGTACTGCCAAGTAGGAAAGTCCCATAAG
GTCATGTACTGGGCATAATGCCAGGCGGGCCATTTACCGTCATTGACGTCAATAGGGGGCGTACTTGGCA
TATGATACACTTGATGTACTGCCAAGTGGGCAGTTTACCGTAAATACTCCACCCATTGACGTCAATGGAA
AGTCCCTATTGGCGTTACTATGGGAACATACGTCATTATTGACGTCAATGGGCGGGGGTCGTTGGGCGGT
CAGCCAGGCGGGCCATTTACCGTAAGTTATGTAACGCGGAACTCCATATATGGGCTATGAACTAATGACC
CCGTAATTGATTACTATTAATAACTAGTCAATAATCAATGTCAACGCGTATATCTGGCCCGTACATCGCG
AAGCAGCGCAAAACGCCTAACCCTAAGCAGATTCTTCATGCAATTGTCGGTCAAGCCTTGCCTTGTTGTA
GCTTAAATTTTGCTCGCGCACTACTCAGCGACCTCCAACACACAAGCAGGGAGCAGATACTGGCTTAACT
ATGCGGCATCAGAGCAGATTGTACTGAGAGTGCACCATAGGGGATCGGGAGATCTCCCGATCCGTCGACG
TCAGGTGGCACTTTTCGGGGAAATGTGCGCGGAACCCCTATTTGTTTATTTTTCTAAATACATTCAAATA
TGTATCCGCTCATGAGACAATAACCCTGATAAATGCTTCAATAATATTGAAAAAGGAAGAGTATGAGTAT
TCAACATTTCCGTGTCGCCCTTATTCCCTTTTTTGCGGCATTTTGCCTTCCTGTTTTTGCTCACCCAGAA
ACGCTGGTGAAAGTAAAAGATGCTGAAGATCAGTTGGGTGCACGAGTGGGTTACATCGAACTGGATCTCA
ACAGCGGTAAGATCCTTGAGAGTTTTCGCCCCGAAGAACGTTTTCCAATGATGAGCACTTTTAAAGTTCT
GCTATGTGGCGCGGTATTATCCCGTATTGACGCCGGGCAAGAGCAACTCGGTCGCCGCATACACTATTCT
CAGAATGACTTGGTTGAGTACTCACCAGTCACAGAAAAGCATCTTACGGATGGCATGACAGTAAGAGAAT
TATGCAGTGCTGCCATAACCATGAGTGATAACACTGCGGCCAACTTACTTCTGACAACGATCGGAGGACC
GAAGGAGCTAACCGCTTTTTTGCACAACATGGGGGATCATGTAACTCGCCTTGATCGTTGGGAACCGGAG
CTGAATGAAGCCATACCAAACGACGAGCGTGACACCACGATGCCTGTAGCAATGGCAACAACGTTGCGCA
AACTATTAACTGGCGAACTACTTACTCTAGCTTCCCGGCAACAATTAATAGACTGGATGGAGGCGGATAA
AGTTGCAGGACCACTTCTGCGCTCGGCCCTTCCGGCTGGCTGGTTTATTGCTGATAAATCTGGAGCCGGT
GAGCGTGGGTCTCGCGGTATCATTGCAGCACTGGGGCCAGATGGTAAGCCCTCCCGTATCGTAGTTATCT
ACACGACGGGGAGTCAGGCAACTATGGATGAACGAAATAGACAGATCGCTGAGATAGGTGCCTCACTGAT
TAAGCATTGGTAACTGTCAGACCAAGTTTACTCATATATACTTTAGATTGATTTAAAACTTCATTTTTAA
TTTAAAAGGATCTAGGTGAAGATCCTTTTTGATAATCTCATGACCAAAATCCCTTAACGTGAGTTTTCGT
TCCACTGAGCGTCAGACCCCGTAGAAAAGATCAAAGGATCTTC
Features (pLannotate 1.2.2; 22 found; start..end, strand, type, name):
      1..589     +  rep_origin     ori: high-copy-number ColE1/pMB1/pBR322/pUC origin of replication
    772..864     +  CDS            lacI (fragment): lac repressor; lacI; The lac repressor binds to the lac operator to inhibit transcription in E. coli. This inhibition can be relieved by adding lactose or isopropyl-β-D-thiogalactopyranoside (IPTG).
    877..898     +  protein_bind   CAP binding site: CAP binding activates transcription in the presence of cAMP. E. coli catabolite activator protein
    913..943     +  promoter       lac promoter: promoter for the E. coli lac operon
    951..967     +  protein_bind   lac operator: The lac repressor binds to the lac operator to inhibit transcription in E. coli. This inhibition can be relieved by adding lactose or isopropyl-β-D-thiogalactopyranoside (IPTG). lac repressor encoded by lacI
   1040..1161    -  polyA_signal   SV40 poly(A) signal: SV40 polyadenylation signal
   1156..1281    -  CDS            ble (fragment): BLE_KLEPN - Experimental evidence at protein level: Swiss-Prot protein existence level 1. Binding protein with a strong affinity to the bleomycin family of antibiotics. Binds to CL990; an antimitotic-antibiotic compound. From Klebsiella pneumoniae.
   1291..2313    -  CDS            HygR: hygromycin B phosphotransferase confers resistance to hygromycin
   2321..2368    -  protein_bind   FRT: FLP-mediated recombination occurs in the 8-bp core sequence TCTAGAAA (Turan and Bode, 2011). FLP recombinase from the Saccharomyces cerevisiae 2μ plasmid
   2373..2606    -  rep_origin     f1 ori (fragment) (sequence partly withheld): f1 bacteriophage origin of replication; arrow indicates direction of (+) strand synthesis
   2627..2648    -  promoter       SV40 promoter (fragment): SV40 enhancer and early promoter
   2652..2876    -  polyA_signal   bGH poly(A) signal: bovine growth hormone polyadenylation signal
   2930..5053    -  CDS            RNF169: RN169_HUMAN - Also known as KIAA1991. Experimental evidence at protein level: Swiss-Prot protein existence level 1. Probable E3 ubiquitin-protein ligase that acts as a negative regulator of double-strand breaks (DSBs) repair following DNA damage. Recruited to DSB repair sites by recognizing and binding ubiquitin catalyzed by RNF168 and competes with TP53BP1 and BRCA1 for association with RNF168-modified chromatin, thereby acting as a negative regulator of DSBs repair. E3 ubiquitin-protein ligase activity is not required for regulation of DSBs repair. From Homo sapiens (Human).
   5087..5111    -  CDS            3xFLAG (fragment): three tandem FLAG® epitope tags
   5202..5235    -  promoter       TRE3GV promoter (fragment): 3rd-generation Tet-responsive promoter that can be activated by binding of Tet-On® 3G, optimized for retroviral and lentiviral vectors
   5243..5262    -  promoter       PLtetO-1 promoter (fragment): modified phage lambda PL promoter with tet operator sites (Lutz and Bujard, 1997)
   5264..5283    -  promoter       PLtetO-1 promoter (fragment): modified phage lambda PL promoter with tet operator sites (Lutz and Bujard, 1997)
   5285..5488    -  promoter       CMV promoter: human cytomegalovirus (CMV) immediate early promoter
   5489..5868    -  enhancer       CMV enhancer: human cytomegalovirus immediate early enhancer
   6023..6075    +  misc_feature   bom (fragment): basis of mobility region from pBR322
   6134..6238    +  promoter       AmpR promoter: bla
   6239..7099    +  CDS            AmpR: β-lactamase; bla; confers resistance to ampicillin, carbenicillin, and related antibiotics
