[The description below was written by a language model from this plasmid's Addgene catalogue record and pLannotate feature annotations shown in this document.]
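Description:
pcDNA5-FRT/TO-Flag-RNF169 is a mammalian expression plasmid of roughly 7.3 kb built on the Invitrogen pcDNA5-FRT/TO backbone. It carries the full-length human RNF169 (RING finger protein 169) coding sequence, about 2.1 kb, with an N-terminal Flag epitope. In E. coli it is maintained at high copy from a ColE1/pUC-type origin and selected with ampicillin through the β-lactamase gene. The annotation also picks up small remnants of an f1 origin, lac regulatory elements and other vector fragments, none of which has an evident function here.

Expression is driven by the CMV immediate-early enhancer and promoter. Two short tet operator matches lie just downstream of the promoter, which the annotation software labels as fragments of tet-responsive promoters. This is the "TO" arrangement: transcription is held off in cells that express the Tet repressor and is induced by tetracycline or doxycycline, while in cells lacking the repressor the promoter is constitutive. The Flag-RNF169 transcript ends at a bovine growth hormone polyadenylation signal. The short hit annotated as a 3xFLAG fragment is consistent with the single Flag tag listed in the catalogue entry.

Next to the expression cassette, an FRT site sits immediately upstream of a hygromycin phosphotransferase gene followed by an SV40 polyadenylation signal, and no promoter is annotated for this gene. In this backbone design, FLP-mediated recombination into a host cell line with a genomic FRT acceptor site supplies the missing promoter and start codon, so hygromycin resistance marks correct single-copy integration.

The plasmid therefore suits transient transfection or the generation of isogenic, inducible stable lines. According to the annotation, RNF169 is recruited to DNA double-strand breaks by binding RNF168-generated ubiquitin and competes with 53BP1 and BRCA1, which matches the ubiquitin-dependent DNA damage response studied in the associated publication.
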