Addgene plasmid #74243: pcDNA5-FRT/TO-Flag-RNF169
Purpose: Expresses RNF169 in mammalian cells
Depositing lab: Daniel Durocher. Depositing organization: Sinai Health System. Publication: Tandem protein interaction modules organize the ubiquitin-dependent response to DNA double-strand breaks. Panier S, Ichijima Y, Fradet-Turcotte A, Leung CC, Kaustov L, Arrowsmith CH, Durocher D. Mol Cell. 2012 Aug 10;47(3):383-95. doi: 10.1016/j.molcel.2012.05.045. Epub 2012 Jun 27. PubMed 22742833.
Backbone
  Vector backbone: pcDNA5-FRT/TO
  Backbone manufacturer: Invitrogen
  Backbone size w/o insert (bp): 5137
  Total vector size (bp): 7261
  Vector type: Mammalian Expression
  Selectable markers: Hygromycin
Growth in bacteria
  Bacterial resistance: Ampicillin, 100 μg/mL
  Growth temperature: 37°C
  Growth strain: DH5alpha
  Copy number: High Copy
Gene/Insert
  Gene/Insert name: RNF169 (alt name: RING Finger Protein 169)
  Species: H. sapiens (human)
  Insert size (bp): 2124
  GenBank ID: AB384343
  Entrez Gene: RNF169
  Promoter: CMV
  Tag / fusion protein: Flag (N terminal on insert)
  Cloning method: Unknown
  Sequencing primers: 5′ cgcaaatgggcggtaggcgtg; 3′ gtgggagtggcaccttccag
Terms and licenses: Academic/Nonprofit Terms; Industry Terms
How to cite: pcDNA5-FRT/TO-Flag-RNF169 was a gift from Daniel Durocher (Addgene plasmid # 74243 ; http://n2t.net/addgene:74243 ; RRID:Addgene_74243)
