>Addgene plasmid #74243 | pcDNA5-FRT/TO-Flag-RNF169 | depositor partial sequence | sequence record 140410 | CMV promoter
CTCCCTATCAGTGATAGAGATCGTCGACGAGCTCGTTTAGTGAACCGTCAGATCGCCTGGAGACGCCATC
CACGCTGTTTTGACCTCCATAGAAGACACCGGGACCGATCCAGCCTCCGGACTCTAGCGTTTAAACTTAA
GCTTGGTACCATGGACTACAAAGACGATGACGATAAAGCCGCCAGTTTAAACGGCGCGCCATTAATTAAA
ATGGCGGCTGCAGGTCCGAGTACTCGGGCCTCTTCCGCGGCGGCAGCAGCCGCTCTGAGTCGGCGGGGCC
GGCGGGGCCGCTGTGACGAGACGGCGGCAGCTAAGACTGGGGCCCCAGGCCCGGCTTCTGGACCTTCG
