>Addgene plasmid #74243 | pcDNA5-FRT/TO-Flag-RNF169 | depositor partial sequence | sequence record 140411 | pcDNA5-FRT/TO reverse
ATGGCTGGCAACTAGAAGGCACAGTCGAGGCTGATCAGCGGGTTTAAACGGGCCCTCTAGACTCGAGCGG
CCGCTCACTTGGCCCCGGCCATGTTGCTGGACCGTAGGAGATACTGATCCACACTTCCTTTTCGCCGGCT
CACAGTCCGCCTCTCATTGTCGAACATGCGCTGCAACTGCAGAGCCAACTGTCGGTCTTCTTCCTCTTGC
TGAAGCTTCTGCTCCATCTCTCGCAGGACTGGGTCTGTTGGGGCCAGACCCACCTCCCCACTGGTTTGTC
GCAGTTTTTTAAGGGAGCCATTTTGTTCTAAGTGCTTGGTCTTGCAGTGTCTTTTCCGGCCTCGACGCAA
AGAAGGAAGTGGCTCTTCACTTAGGCTCTCAACTAGAACACCATTAGTCAGATCAAAATGATTTAATGTC
TTCAATTGTTGCTTTGTTTTGAGGACTCCACCCAAAACACTGTTTTGGGGTAGCACTGAATTAACTGTGG
TGATTTTCATGGCTCTGCTTATACAGGTTTTGTCTAACTTGGCATCTGGAGTTGACCCTAACCCCTCAAA
CTGCTCCCTCTCCAAAGAAGTCCCACTGCCTCCCCCTTTGAGTTCTGAGGAACAGCAGGTTTCCAGTGGG
ATCTCAGTGCTACTTTTATTATCACTGTCCTGTTCTGCTTTTGTTTGGCTAACAGAGGGGAAATGATCAA
GATCAGCAGAGGTGGGTCCAGTATACTCAGAGAGGACCTGCCCACCAGATAATCTTGTATTTACAGCCAC
AAGTGGCTTCTCCTTGCTAGAATGGATACCTTCAGAGCCTAGTAACTCTTCCCCCATTTCAGAGCCAGAG
AGGTAAGAGTGGCTTTTGAAAGGGTCTTTTTGATCTGCCGCTCCTGAAAGATCTGTTCCCACTTTTGAGG
ATCCG
