>Addgene plasmid #74243 | pcDNA5-FRT/TO-Flag-RNF169 | addgene partial sequence | sequence record 142480 | CMV-F 5'-CGCAAATGGGCGGTAGGCGTG-3'
AGTGATAGAGATCTCCCTATCAGTGATAGAGATCGTCGACGAGCTCGTTTAGTGAACCGTCAGATCGCCT
GGAGACGCCATCCACGCTGTTTTGACCTCCATAGAAGACACCGGGACCGATCCAGCCTCCGGACTCTAGC
GTTTAAACTTAAGCTTGGTACCATGGACTACAAAGACGATGACGATAAAGCCGCCAGTTTAAACGGCGCG
CCATTAATTAAAATGGCGGCTGCAGGTCCGAGTACTCGGGCCTCTTCCGCGGCGGCAGCAGCCGCTCTGA
GTCGGCGGGGCCGGCGGGGCCGCTGTGACGAGACGGCGGCAGCTAAGACTGGGGCCCCAGGCCCGGCTTC
TGGACCTTCGCTGTTGGTGTTGTCGCCGCCGTTGCTGCAGCCGCCGCTGCCGCCGCGGCCGGAGGAATCG
GGCTGCGCCGGGTGCCTGGAGCCCCCCGGAGAAGCAGCGGCCCTGCCGTGCGGCCACTCGCTTTGCCGAG
GCTGCGCCCAACGCGCCGCCGACGCGGCGGGCCCGGGTTGCCCTCGCTGCCGCGCCCGCGGCCCAGGCTG
GGCCCGCCGTCGGGCCCGCGACGACGGCCAGGCCGACTCAGAGGTGCTGGGCGAGTGCGCCCGCCGCAGC
CAACCCGAGCGCTGCCGCCCGCGCCGGGACGGGGGC
