>Addgene plasmid #74243 | pcDNA5-FRT/TO-Flag-RNF169 | addgene partial sequence | sequence record 142513 | BGH-rev 5'-TAGAAGGCACAGTCGAGG-3'
CGGCCGCTCACTTGGCCCCGGCCATGTTGCTGGACCGTAGGAGATACTGATCCACACTTCCTTTTCGCCG
GCTCACAGTCCGCCTCTCATTGTCGAACATGCGCTGCAACTGCAGAGCCAACTGTCGGTCTTCTTCCTCT
TGCTGAAGCTTCTGCTCCATCTCTCGCAGGACTGGGTCTGTTGGGGCCAGACCCACCTCCCCACTGGTTT
GTCGCAGTTTTTTAAGGGAGCCATTTTGTTCTAAGTGCTTGGTCTTGCAGTGTCTTTTCCGGCCTCGACG
CAAAGAAGGAAGTGGCTCTTCACTTAGGCTCTCAACTAGAACACCATTAGTCAGATCAAAATGATTTAAT
GTCTTCAATTGTTGCTTTGTTTTGAGGACTCCACCCAAAACACTGTTTTGGGGTAGCACTGAATTAACTG
TGGTGATTTTCATGGCTCTGCTTATACAGGTTTTGTCTAACTTGGCATCTGGAGTTGACCCTAACCCCTC
AAACTGCTCCCTCTCCAAAGAAGTCCCACTGCCTCCCCCTTTGAGTTCTGAGGAACAGCAGGTTTCCAGT
GGGATCTCAGTGCTACTTTTATTATCACTGTCCTGTTCTGCTTTTGTTTGGCTAACAGAGGGGAAATGAT
CAAGATCAGCAGAGGTGGGTCCAGTATACTCAGAGAGGACCTGCCCACCAGATAATCTTGTATTTACAGC
CACAAGTGGCTTCTCCTTGCTAGAATGGATACCTTCAGAGCCTAGTAACTCTTCCC
